>Addgene plasmid #56498 | EGFP-Cx43-7 | depositor partial sequence | sequence record 87392 | insert sequence
TAGTGACGTCAGATCCGCTAGCGCTACCGGACTCAGATCTCGAGCTCAAGCTTCGAATTCGGCAGCACTT
TTCTTTCATTGGGGGGAAGGCGTGAGGAAAGTACCAAACAGCAGCAGACTTTTAAACTTTAAACAGACAG
GTCTGAGAGCCTGAACTCTCATTTTTCCTTTGACTTCAGCCTCCAAGGAGTTCCACCAACTTTGGCGCGC
CGGCTTCACTTTCATTAAGTGAAAGAGAGGTGCCCAGACATGGGTGACTGGAGTGCCTTGGGGAAGCTTC
TGGACAAGGTCCAAGCCTACTCCACCGCTGGAGGGAAGGTGTGGCTGTCAGTGCTCTTCATATTCAGAAT
CCTGCTCCTGGGGACAGCTGTTGAGTCAGCTTGGGGTGATGAACAGTCTGCCTTTCGCTGTAACACTCAA
CAACCTGGCTGCGAAAACGTCTGCTATGACAAGTCCTTCCCCATCTCTCACGTGCGCTTCTGGGTCCTTC
AGATCATATTCGTGTCTGTGCCCACACTCCTGTACTTGGCCCATGTGTTCTATGTGATGAGGAAGGAAGA
GAAGCTAAACAAGAAAGAAGAGGAGCTCAAAGTGGCCCAGACTGACGGGGTCAACGTGGAGATGCACCTG
AAGCAGATTGAAATCAAGAAGTTCAAGTACGGGATTGAAGAGCACGGCAAGGTGAAAATGAGGGGCGGCT
TGCTGAGAACCTACATCATCAGCATCCTCTTCAAGTCTGTCTTCGAGGTGGCCTTCCTGCTCATCCAGTG
GTACATCTATGGGTTCAGCTTGAGCGCGGTCTACACCTGCAAGAGAGATCCCTGCCCCCACCAGGTAGAC
TGCTTCCTCTCACGTCCCACGGAGAAAACCATCTTCATCATCTTCATGCTGGTGGTGTCCTTGGTGTCTC
TCGCTTTGAACATCATTGAGCTCTTCTACGTCTTCTTCAAAGGCGTTAAGGATCGCGTGAAGGGAAGAAG
CGATCCTTACCACGCCACCACTGGCCCACTGAGCCCATCAAAAGACTGCGGATCTCCAAAATACGCCTAC
TTCAATGGCTGCTCCTCACCAACGGCTCCACTCTCGCCTATGTCTCCTCCTGGGTACAAGCTGGTTACTG
GTGACAGAAACAATTCCTCGTGCCGCAATTACAACAAGCAAGCTAGCGAGCAAAACTGGGCGAACTACAG
CGCAGAGCAAAATCGCATGGGGCAGGCCGGAAGCACCATCTCCAACTCGCACGCCCAGCCGTTCGATTTC
CCCGACGACAACCAGAATGCCAAAAAAGTTGCTGCTGGACATGAACTCCAGCCATTAGCCATCGTGGACC
AACGACCTTCCAGCAGAGCCAGCAGCCGCGCCAGCAGCAGGCCTCGGCCTGATGACCTGGAGATTGCGGA
TCCACCGGTCGCCACCATGGTGAGCAAGGGCGAGGAGACCACAATGGGCGTAATCAAGCCCGACATGAAG
ATCAAGCTGAAGATGGAGGGCAACGTGAATGGCCACGCCTTCGTGATCGAGGGCGAGGGCGAGGGCAAGC
CCTACGACGGCACCAACACCATCAACCTGGAGGTGAAGGAGGGAGCCCCCCTGCCCTTCTCCTACGACAT
TCTGACCACCGCGTTCAGTTACGGCAACAGGGCCTTCACCAAGTACCCCGACGACATCCCCAACTACTTC
AAGCAGTCCTTCCCCGAGGGCTACTCTTGGGAGCGCACCATGACCTTCGAGGACAAGGGCATCGTGAAGG
TGAAGTCCGACATCTCCATGGAGGAGGACTCCTTCATCTACGAGATACACCTCAAGGGCGAGAACTTCCC
CCCCAACGGCCCCGTGATGCAGAAGGAGACCACCGGCTGGGACGCCTCCACCGAGAGGATGTACGTGCGC
GACGGCGTGCTGAAGGGCGACGTCAAGATGAAGCTGCTGCTGGAGGGCGGCGGCCACCACCGCGTTGACT
TCAAGACCATCTACAGGGCCAAGAAGGCGGTGAAGCTGCCCGACTATCACTTTGTGGACCACCGCATCGA
GATCCTGAACCACGACAAGGACTACAACAAGGTGACCGTTTACGAGATCGCCGTGGCCCGCAACTCCACC
GACGGCATGGACGAGCTGTACAAGTAAAGCGGCCGCGACTCTAGATCATAATCAGCCATACCACATGTAG
AGATC
