>Addgene plasmid #56498 | EGFP-Cx43-7 | addgene partial sequence | sequence record 112260 | CMV-F 5'-CGCAAATGGGCGGTAGGCGTG-3'
CAGAATCCGCTAGCGCTACCGGACTCAGATCTCGAGCTCAAGCTTCGAATTCGGCAGCACTTTTCTTTCA
TTGGGGGGAAGGCGTGAGGAAAGTACCAAACAGCAGCAGACTTTTAAACTTTAAACAGACAGGTCTGAGA
GCCTGAACTCTCATTTTTCCTTTGACTTCAGCCTCCAAGGAGTTCCACCAACTTTGGCGCGCCGGCTTCA
CTTTCATTAAGTGAAAGAGAGGTGCCCAGACATGGGTGACTGGAGTGCCTTGGGGAAGCTTCTGGACAAG
GTCCAAGCCTACTCCACCGCTGGAGGGAAGGTGTGGCTGTCAGTGCTCTTCATATTCAGAATCCTGCTCC
TGGGGACAGCTGTTGAGTCAGCTTGGGGTGATGAACAGTCTGCCTTTCGCTGTAACACTCAACAACCTGG
CTGCGAAAACGTCTGCTATGACAAGTCCTTCCCCATCTCTCACGTGCGCTTCTGGGTCCTTCAGATCATA
TTCGTGTCTGTGCCCACACTCCTGTACTTGGCCCATGTGTTCTATGTGATGAGGAAGGAAGAGAAGCTAA
ACAAGAAAGAAGAGGAGCTCAAAGTGGCCCAGACTGACGGGGTCAACGTGGAGATGCACCTGAAGCAGAT
TGAAATCAAGAAGTTCAAGTACGGGATTGAAGAGCACGGCAAGGTGAAAATGAGGGGCGGCTTGCTGAGA
ACCTACATCATCAGCATCCTCTTCAAGTCTGTCTTCGAGGTGGCCTTCCTGCTCATCCAGTGGTACATCT
ATGGGTTCAGCTTGAGCGCGGTCTACACCT
