>Addgene plasmid #56498 | EGFP-Cx43-7 | addgene partial sequence | sequence record 112515 | SV40pA-R 5'-GAAATTTGTGATGCTATTGC-3'
AACAACAACAATTGCATTCATTTTATGTTTCAGGTTCAGGGGGAGGTGTGGGAGGTTTTTTAAAGCAAGT
AAAACCTCTACAAATGTGGTATGGCTGATTATGATCTAGAGTCGCGGCCGCTTTACTTGTACAGCTCGTC
CATGCCGAGAGTGATCCCGGCGGCGGTCACGAACTCCAGCAGGACCATGTGATCGCGCTTCTCGTTGGGG
TCTTTGCTCAGGGCGGACTGGGTGCTCAGGTAGTGGTTGTCGGGCAGCAGCACGGGGCCGTCGCCGATGG
GGGTGTTCTGCTGGTAGTGGTCGGCGAGCTGCACGCTGCCGTCCTCGATGTTGTGGCGGATCTTGAAGTT
CACCTTGATGCCGTTCTTCTGCTTGTCGGCCATGATATAGACGTTGTGGCTGTTGTAGTTGTACTCCAGC
TTGTGCCCCAGGATGTTGCCGTCCTCCTTGAAGTCGATGCCCTTCAGCTCGATGCGGTTCACCAGGGTGT
CGCCCTCGAACTTCACCTCGGCGCGGGTCTTGTAGTTGCCGTCGTCCTTGAAGAAGATGGTGCGCTCCTG
GACGTAGCCTTCGGGCATGGCGGACTTGAAGAAGTCGTGCTGCTTCATGTGGTCGGGGTAGCGGCTGAAG
CACTGCACGCCGTAGGTCAGGGTGGTCACGAGGGTGGGCCAGGGCACGGGCAGCTTGCCGGTGGTGCAGA
TGAACTTCAGGGTCAGCTTGCCGTAGGTGGCATCGCCCTCGCCCTCGCCGGACACGCTGAACTTGTGGCC
GTTTACGTCG
