[The description below was written by a language model from this plasmid's Addgene catalogue record.]
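Description:
EGFP-Cx43-7 is a mammalian expression plasmid that produces rat alpha-1 connexin 43 (Cx43) fused to a green fluorescent protein, for visualising gap junctions in living or fixed cells. Expression of the fusion is driven by the CMV promoter, a strong constitutive promoter active in most mammalian cell lines. The listed sequencing primers (a CMV forward primer and an SV40 polyA reverse primer) suggest the open reading frame is followed by an SV40 polyadenylation signal. The fluorescent tag is recorded as EGFP, supplied by the backbone at the C terminus of the connexin, which leaves the N-terminal end of Cx43 unmodified. The "7" in the name is not explained in the record.

The plasmid is maintained at high copy number in E. coli under kanamycin selection. It also carries a neomycin resistance marker, so stably transfected mammalian cells can be selected with G418. No feature table is provided, so the origin of replication and other backbone elements are not documented here, and the cloning method is listed as unknown. One inconsistency is worth noting: the backbone is recorded as "mWasabi" (about 4.75 kb without insert), and the stated excitation and emission values of 493 and 509 nm match mWasabi rather than the figures usually quoted for EGFP, while the name and tag field both say EGFP. The identity of the fluorescent protein is best confirmed from the sequence. The intended use is as a fluorescent localisation marker for imaging gap junction plaques and following connexin trafficking and assembly at cell–cell contacts.
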