Addgene plasmid #56498: EGFP-Cx43-7
Purpose: Localization: Gap Junctions, Excitation: 493, Emission: 509
Depositing lab: Michael Davidson. Depositing organization: Florida State University, Tallahassee.
Backbone
  Vector backbone: mWasabi
  Backbone size w/o insert (bp): 4750
  Vector type: Mammalian Expression
  Selectable markers: Neomycin (select with G418)
Growth in bacteria
  Bacterial resistance: Kanamycin, 50 μg/mL
  Growth temperature: 37°C
  Growth strain: DH5alpha
  Copy number: High Copy
Gene/Insert
  Gene/Insert name: Cx43 (alt names: Rat Alpha-1 Connexin 43; NM_012567.2)
  Species: R. norvegicus (rat)
  Promoter: CMV
  Tag / fusion protein: EGFP (C terminal on backbone)
  Cloning method: Unknown
  Sequencing primers: 5′ CMV-F; 3′ SV40pA-R
Terms and licenses: Academic/Nonprofit Terms; Industry Terms
Depositor comments: R. norvegicus (rat) Alpha-1 Connexin 43. Excitation = 493; Emission = 509
How to cite: EGFP-Cx43-7 was a gift from Michael Davidson (Addgene plasmid # 56498 ; http://n2t.net/addgene:56498 ; RRID:Addgene_56498)
